>Addgene plasmid #133920 | pJAB988 | addgene full sequence | sequence record 409802 | Addgene NGS Result
AAAGGATCTTCACCTAGATCCTTTTAAATTAAAAATGAAGTTTTAAATCAATCTAAAGTATATATGAGTA
AACTTGGTCTGACAGTTACCAATGCTTAATCAGTGAGGCACCTATCTCAGCGATCTGTCTATTTCGTTCA
TCCATAGTTGCCTGACTCCCCGTCGTGTAGATAACTACGATACGGGAGGGCTTACCATCTGGCCCCAGTG
CTGCAATGATACCGCGAGACCCACGCTCACCGGCTCCAGATTTATCAGCAATAAACCAGCCAGCCGGAAG
GGCCGAGCGCAGAAGTGGTCCTGCAACTTTATCCGCCTCCATCCAGTCTATTAATTGTTGCCGGGAAGCT
AGAGTAAGTAGTTCGCCAGTTAATAGTTTGCGCAACGTTGTTGCCATTGCTGCAGGCATCGTGGTGTCAC
GCTCGTCGTTTGGTATGGCTTCATTCAGCTCCGGTTCCCAACGATCAAGGCGAGTTACATGATCCCCCAT
GTTGTGCAAAAAAGCGGTTAGCTCCTTCGGTCCTCCGATCGTTGTCAGAAGTAAGTTGGCCGCAGTGTTA
TCACTCATGGTTATGGCAGCACTGCATAATTCTCTTACTGTCATGCCATCCGTAAGATGCTTTTCTGTGA
CTGGTGAGTACTCAACCAAGTCATTCTGAGAATAGTGTATGCGGCGACCGAGTTGCTCTTGCCCGGCGTC
AACACGGGATAATACCGCGCCACATAGCAGAACTTTAAAAGTGCTCATCATTGGAAAACGTTCTTCGGGG
CGAAAACTCTCAAGGATCTTACCGCTGTTGAGATCCAGTTCGATGTAACCCACTCGTGCACCCAACTGAT
CTTCAGCATCTTTTACTTTCACCAGCGTTTCTGGGTGAGCAAAAACAGGAAGGCAAAATGCCGCAAAAAA
GGGAATAAGGGCGACACGGAAATGTTGAATACTCATACTCTTCCTTTTTCAATATTATTGAAGCATTTAT
CAGGGTTATTGTCTCATGAGCGGATACATATTTGAATGTATTTAGAAAAATAAACAAATAGGGGTTCCGC
GCACATTTCCCCGAAAAGTGCCACCTGAGGTGTTTTGATAGAAATGTCCGGTCAAGGTTGCCGTCAATTT
GAATCCTTCTTGGAATGCCGGAAGAAAACATGGTACGACTTCTTTCAAGATTGCATGCAACAAGGCGGTT
CGTTCACTCGCTTTGATTTAGCTATTGATGATAAAAAGACATACTTTTCTATACCAGAACTGTTAAAGAA
AGCCCAAAAGGGCGAATGTATTTCACGATTTAGAAAATCTGATTTCAATGGCTCCTTTGATCTATCTGAT
GGCATTACAGGCGGGACGACAATATATTTCGGTTCTAAAAAGTCAGAAGCGTACCTTTGCTTTTATGAGA
AAAACTATGAACAAGCAGAAAAGTATAACATTCCGTTAGAAGAACTAGGCGATTGGAATCGTTATGAATT
GCGGCTTAAAAATGAACGTGCACAAGTGGCGATAGATGCTTTATTGAAAACAAAGGATTTAACCTTAATC
GCTATGCAGATCATTAATAACTATGTAAGGTTCGTTGATGCTGATGAAAACATCACTAGAGAGCATTGGA
AAACGAGCCTTTTTTGGTCTGATTTTATAGGCGATGTTGGGAGACTTCCTTTGTACGTCAAACCACAAAA
AGACTTCTATCAGAAATCAAGAAACTGGCTTCGTAACTCTTGTGCTCCCACTATGAAAATGGTGCTTGAA
GCTGATGAACATTTAGGGAAAACCGATCTGTCAGATATGATTGCAGAAGCTGAACTGGCTGACAAACATA
AAAAAATGTTAGATGTGTATATGGCTGATGTTGCTGACATGGTCGTTTAAAACCAAGCTGCTAAACCTTA
ATAAACACAGGTGATGCGATTAAACGTATGTGTCAACGGTACCGGAACGAAGTGAGGATAAGGAGTTGAC
ATATTCAGCGCTACCCAAACCCTCTTGGCATTGAACAAACAACCGTTTGTTCCTGCCTACCGGCGAGGGA
GTCCCCCGATGATTCGGGGGAATAGGGGGATAGATTAACAGCAATCCAACGAGCTACCGTTGGTGGGTTT
GGGTGAAACCCAAGAACTAACTTGGAGGGATAAGACTAGTGCCTCCTCATCCTCTTCATCCTCTTCGTCT
TGGTAGCTTTTTAAATATGGCGCTTCATAGAGTAATTCTGTAAAGGTCCAATTCTCGTTTTCATACCTCG
GTATAATCTTACCTATCACCTCAAATGGTTCTCTAGAGTCGACGAATTCAACAGCTAGAGTAATACGACT
CACTATAGGGAGATGTTTGAGTCGGCTGAAAGGTGGTGAACTACTATGAAAGGAGAAGAACTTTTCACTG
GAGTTGTCCCAATTCTTGTTGAATTAGATGGTGATGTTAATGGGCACAAATTTTCTGTCAGTGGAGAGGG
TGAAGGTGATGCAACATACGGAAAACTTACCCTTAAATTTATTTGCACTACTGGAAAACTACCTGTTCCA
TGGCCAACACTTGTCACTACTTTCGCGTATGGTCTTCAATGCTTTGCGAGATACCCAGATCATATGAAAC
AGCATGACTTTTTCAAGAGTGCCATGCCCGAAGGTTATGTACAGGAAAGAACTATATTTTTCAAAGATGA
CGGGAACTACAAGACACGTGCTGAAGTCAAGTTTGAAGGTGATACCCTTGTTAATAGAATCGAGTTAAAA
GGTATTGATTTTAAAGAAGATGGAAACATTCTTGGACACAAATTGGAATACAACTATAACTCACACAATG
TATACATCATGGCAGACAAACAAAAGAATGGAATCAAAGTTAACTTCAAAATTAGACACAACATTGAAGA
TGGAAGCGTTCAACTAGCAGACCATTATCAACAAAATACTCCAATTGGCGATGGCCCTGTCCTTTTACCA
GACAACCATTACCTGTCCACACAATCTAAGCTTTCGAAAGATCCCAACGAAAAGAGAGACCACATGGTCC
TTCTTGAGTTTGTAACAGCTGCTGGGATTACACATGGCATGGATGAACTATACAAATACTAGCCTGCAGG
AAGAACTAACTTGGAGGGATAAGGATTTCCTCCGACCTAATTTAATCCATTGTTTGTAAACATTTCATAT
CTAATTATATAACATAGACTCCTATTCTAACTACTTATTTTAAAGCAGTCTGGATTGTTTGGGTAATTCA
TAAAAAAATAAAAGAAAGAAGGAGGAATAGCAAATATTGGTACATTATTACAGCTATTTTGTAATCACGT
ACTCTCTTTGATAAAAAATTGGAGATTCCTTTACAAATATGCTCTTACGTGCTATTATTTAAGTATCTAT
TTAAAAGGAGTTAATAAATATGCGGCAAGGTATTATTAAATAAACTGTCAATTTGATAGCGGGAACAAAT
AATTGGATGTCCTTTTTTAGGAGGGCTTAGTTTTTTGTACCCAGTTTAAGAATACCTTTATCATGTGATT
CTAAAGTATCCGGAGAATATCTGTATGCTTTGTATGCCTATGGTTATGCATAAAAATCCCAGTGATAAGA
GTATTTATCACTGGGATTTTTATGCCCTTTTGGGCTTTTGAATGGAGGAAAATCACATGAAAATTATTAA
TATTGGAGTTTTAGCTCATGTTGATGCAGGAAAAACTACCTTAACAGAAAGCTTATTATATAACAGTGGA
GCGATTACAGAATTAGGAAGCGTGGACAAAGGTACAACGAGGACGGATAATACGCTTTTAGAACGTCAGA
GAGGAATTACAATTCAGACAGGAATAACCTCTTTTCAGTGGGAAAATACGAAGGTGAACATCATAGACAC
GCCAGGACATATGGATTTCTTAGCAGAAGTATATCGTTCATTATCAGTTTTAGATGGGGCAATTCTACTG
ATTTCTGCAAAAGATGGCGTACAAGCACAAACTCGTATATTATTTCATGCACTTAGGAAAATGGGGATTC
CCACAATCTTTTTTATCAATAAGATTGACCAAAATGGAATTGATTTATCAACGGTTTATCAGGATATTAA
AGAGAAACTTTCTGCCGAAATTGTAATCAAACAGAAGGTAGAACTGTATCCTAATGTGTGTGTGACGAAC
TTTACCGAATCTGAACAATGGGATACGGTAATAGAGGGAAACGATGACCTTTTAGAGAAATATATGTCCG
GTAAATCATTAGAAGCATTGGAACTCGAACAAGAGGAAAGCATAAGATTTCAGAATTGTTCTCTGTTCCC
TCTTTATCATGGAAGTGCAAAAAGTAATATAGGGATTGATAACCTTATAGAAGTTATTACTAATAAATTT
TATTCATCAACACATCGAGGTCCGTCTGAACTTTGCGGAAATGTTTTCAAAATTGAATATACAAAAAAAA
GACAACGTCTTGCATATATACGCCTTTATAGTGGAGTACTACATTTACGAGATTCGGTTAGAGTATCAGA
AAAAGAAAAAATAAAAGTTACAGAAATGTATACTTCAATAAATGGTGAATTATGTAAGATTGATAGAGCT
TATTCTGGAGAAATTGTTATTTTGCAAAATGAGTTTTTGAAGTTAAATAGTGTTCTTGGAGATACAAAAC
TATTGCCACAGAGAAAAAAGATTGAAAATCCGCACCCTCTACTACAAACAACTGTTGAACCGAGTAAACC
TGAACAGAGAGAAATGTTGCTTGATGCCCTTTTGGAAATCTCAGATAGTGATCCGCTTCTACGATATTAC
GTGGATTCTACGACACATGAAATTATACTTTCTTTCTTAGGGAAAGTACAAATGGAAGTGATTAGTGCAC
TGTTGCAAGAAAAGTATCATGTGGAGATAGAACTAAAAGAGCCTACAGTCATTTATATGGAGAGACCGTT
AAAAAATGCAGAATATACCATTCACATCGAAGTGCCGCCAAATCCTTTCTGGGCTTCCATTGGTTTATCT
GTATCACCGCTTCCGTTGGGAAGTGGAATGCAGTATGAGAGCTCGGTTTCTCTTGGATACTTAAATCAAT
CATTTCAAAATGCAGTTATGGAAGGGATACGCTATGGTTGTGAACAAGGATTGTATGGTTGGAATGTGAC
GGACTGTAAAATCTGTTTTAAGTATGGCTTATACTATAGCCCTGTTAGTACCCCAGCAGATTTTCGGATG
CTTGCTCCTATTGTATTGGAACAAGTCTTAAAAAAAGCTGGAACAGAATTGTTAGAGCCATATCTTAGTT
TTAAAATTTATGCGCCACAGGAATATCTTTCACGAGCATACAACGATGCTCCTAAATATTGTGCGAACAT
CGTAGACACTCAATTGAAAAATAATGAGGTCATTCTTAGTGGAGAAATCCCTGCTCGGTGTATTCAAGAA
TATCGTAGTGATTTAACTTTCTTTACAAATGGACGTAGTGTTTGTTTAACAGAGTTAAAAGGGTACCATG
TTACTACCGGTGAACCTGTTTGCCAGCCCCGTCGTCCAAATAGTCGGATAGATAAAGTACGATATATGTT
CAATAAAATAACTTAGTGTATTTTATGTTGTTATATAAATATGGTTTCTTGTTAAATAAGATGAAATATT
TTTTAATAAGATTTGAATTAAAGTGTCCGGCAATAGTTACCCTTATTATCAAGATAAGAAAGAAAAGGAT
TTTTCGCTACGCTCAAATCCTTTAAAAAAACACAAAAGACCACATTTTTTAATGTGGTCTTTTATTCTTC
AACTAAAGCACCCATTAGTTCAACAAACGAAAATTGGATAAAGTGGGATATTTTTAAAATATATATTTAT
GTTACAGTAATATTGACTTTTAAAAAAGGATTGATTCTAATGAAGAAAGCAGACAAGTAAGCCTCCTAAA
TTCACTTTAGATAAAAATTTAGGAGGCATATCAAATGAACTTTAATAAAATTGATTTAGACAATTGGAAG
AGAAAAGAGATATTTAATCATTATTTGAACCAACAAACGACTTTTAGTATAACCACAGAAATTGATATTA
GTGTTTTATACCGAAACATAAAACAAGAAGGATATAAATTTTACCCTGCATTTATTTTCTTAGTGACAAG
GGTGATAAACTCAAATACAGCTTTTAGAACTGGTTACAATAGCGACGGAGAGTTAGGTTATTGGGATAAG
TTAGAGCCACTTTATACAATTTTTGATGGTGTATCTAAAACATTCTCTGGTATTTGGACTCCTGTAAAGA
ATGACTTCAAAGAGTTTTATGATTTATACCTTTCTGATGTAGAGAAATATAATGGTTCGGGGAAATTGTT
TCCCAAAACACCTATACCTGAAAATGCTTTTTCTCTTTCTATTATTCCATGGACTTCATTTACTGGGTTT
AACTTAAATATCAATAATAATAGTAATTACCTTCTACCCATTATTACAGCAGGAAAATTCATTAATAAAG
GTAATTCAATATATTTACCGCTATCTTTACAGGTACATCATTCTGTTTGTGATGGTTATCATGCAGGATT
GTTTATGAACTCTATTCAGGAATTGTCAGATAGGCCTAATGACTGGCTTTTATAATATGAGATAATGCCG
ACTGTACTTTTTACAGTCGGTGTTCTAATGTCACTAACCTGCCTTAGATAATTGGAAGAAGTACATCCGC
AACTGTCCATACTCTGATGTCTAGAGGATCCCCGGGTACCGAGCTCGAATTCGCTATTTTATATCCATAG
TTGTTAATTAAATAAACTTAATTTAGTTTATTTATAGATTTCATTGGCTTCTAAATTTTTTATCTAGATA
ATAATTATTTTAGTTAATTTTATTCTAGATTATATATGATATGATCTTTCATTTCCATAAAACTAAAGTA
AGTGTAAACCTATTCATTGTTTTAAAAATATCTCTTGCCAGTCACGTTACGTTATTAGTTATAGTTATTA
TAACATGTATTCACGAACGAAAATCGCCATTCGCCAGCTGCAGGAATTCGACTCTCTAGCTTGAGGCATC
AAATAAAACGAAAGGCTCAGTCGAAAGACTGGGCCTTTCGTTTTATCTGTTGTTTGTCGGTGAACGCTCT
CCTGAGTAGGACAAATCCGCCGCTCTAGCTAAGCAGAAGGCCATCCTGACGGATGGCCTTTTTGCGTTTC
TACAAACTCTTGTTAACTCTAGAGCTGCCTGCCGCGTTTCGGTGATGAAGATCTTCCCGATGATTAATTA
ATTCAGAACGCTCGGTTGCCGCCGGGCGTTTTTTATGCAGCAATGGCAAGAACGTTGCTCGAGGGTAAAT
GTGAGCACTCACAATTCATTTTGCAAAAGTATTTAGAAAGATTACTATATCCTCAAACAGGCGGTAACCG
GCCTCTTCATCGGGAATGCGCGCGACCTTCAACATCGCCGGCATGTCCCCCTGGCGGACGGGAAGTATCC
AGCTCGAGGTCGGGCCGCGTTGCTGGCGTTTTTCCATAGGCTCCGCCCCCCTGACGAGCATCACAAAAAT
CGACGCTCAAGTCAGAGGTGGCGAAACCCGACAGGACTATAAAGATACCAGGCGTTTCCCCCTGGAAGCT
CCCTCGTGCGCTCTCCTGTTCCGACCCTGCCGCTTACCGGATACCTGTCCGCCTTTCTCCCTTCGGGAAG
CGTGGCGCTTTCTCATAGCTCACGCTGTAGGTATCTCAGTTCGGTGTAGGTCGTTCGCTCCAAGCTGGGC
TGTGTGCACGAACCCCCCGTTCAGCCCGACCGCTGCGCCTTATCCGGTAACTATCGTCTTGAGTCCAACC
CGGTAAGACACGACTTATCGCCACTGGCAGCAGCCACTGGTAACAGGATTAGCAGAGCGAGGTATGTAGG
CGGTGCTACAGAGTTCTTGAAGTGGTGGCCTAACTACGGCTACACTAGAAGGACAGTATTTGGTATCTGC
GCTCTGCTGAAGCCAGTTACCTTCGGAAAAAGAGTTGGTAGCTCTTGATCCGGCAAACAAACCACCGCTG
GTAGCGGTGGTTTTTTTGTTTGCAAGCAGCAGATTACGCGCAGAAAAAAAGGATCTCAAGAAGATCCTTT
GATCTTTTCTACGGGGTCTGACGCTCAGTGGAACGAAAACTCACGTTAAGGGATTTTGGTCATGAGATTA
TCAA
Features (pLannotate 1.2.2; 16 found; start..end, strand, type, name):
     86..946     -  CDS            AmpR: β-lactamase; bla; confers resistance to ampicillin, carbenicillin, and related antibiotics
    947..1051    -  promoter       AmpR promoter: bla
   1079..1867    +  CDS            nicK (fragment): NICK_BACSU - Also known as ydcR. Protein inferred from homology: Swiss-Prot protein existence level 3. Probable DNA relaxase involved in the transfer of the integrative and conjugative element ICEBs1. Required for the transfer of ICEBs1. Probably mediates conjugation of ICEBs1 by nicking at oriT on the conjugative element and facilitates the translocation of a single strand of ICEBs1 DNA through a transmembrane conjugation pore into the recipient cell. From Bacillus subtilis (strain 168).
   1918..1971    +  ncRNA          Bacillus-plasmid (fragment): Accession: RF01691 - Bacillus-plasmid RNA
   2301..2319    +  promoter       T7 promoter: promoter for bacteriophage T7 RNA polymerase
   2359..3066    +  CDS            GFPmut2: GFPmut2 is a basic (constitutively fluorescent) green fluorescent protein published in 1996, derived from Aequorea victoria. It is reported to be a very rapidly-maturing weak dimer.
   3406..3570    +  ncRNA          sRNA 0030: Accession: RF02864 - Enterococcus sRNA 30
   3627..5543    +  CDS            tetM: TET1_ENTFL - Also known as tet(M). Experimental evidence at protein level: Swiss-Prot protein existence level 1. Abolishes the inhibitory effect of tetracyclin on protein synthesis by a non-covalent modification of the ribosomes. From Enterococcus faecalis (Streptococcus faecalis).
   5626..5730    +  CDS            cop (fragment): COP1_STAAU - Protein predicted: Swiss-Prot protein existence level 4. Putative control of replication message. From Staphylococcus aureus.
   5915..6562    +  CDS            cat: CAT1_STAAU - Experimental evidence at transcript level: Swiss-Prot protein existence level 2. This enzyme is an effector of chloramphenicol resistance in bacteria. From Staphylococcus aureus.
   6670..6702    -  misc_feature   MCS (fragment): pUC18/19 multiple cloning site
   7000..7086    +  terminator     rrnB T1 terminator: Escherichia coli rrnB; transcription terminator T1 from the E. coli rrnB gene
   7105..7132    +  terminator     rrnB T2 terminator: transcription terminator T2 from the E. coli rrnB gene
   7212..7246    +  terminator     lambda t0 terminator: minimal transcription terminator from phage lambda (Scholtissek and Grosse, 1987)
   7338..7427    -  CDS            str (fragment): STR_KLEPN - Protein inferred from homology: Swiss-Prot protein existence level 3. The aminoglycoside phosphotransferases achieve inactivation of their antibiotic substrates by phosphorylation. From Klebsiella pneumoniae.
   7451..8039    -  rep_origin     ori: high-copy-number ColE1/pMB1/pBR322/pUC origin of replication
