[The description below was written by a language model from this plasmid's Addgene catalogue record and pLannotate feature annotations shown in this document.]
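Description:
pJAB988 is a high-copy E. coli plasmid (about 8.1 kb) built on a ColE1 origin with an ampicillin-resistance gene (bla with its own promoter). It serves as a carrier for a synthetic "miniICE" cassette of roughly 6.2 kb, assembled by Gibson cloning. The plasmid is propagated in standard E. coli cloning strains. Its cargo is intended to be integrated into the chromosome of the Bacillus subtilis XPORT donor strain JAB1000, which is part of a system of engineered integrative and conjugative elements for inducible DNA transfer to undomesticated bacteria.

The annotated insert begins with a fragment of nicK, the relaxase gene of the B. subtilis conjugative element ICEBs1. The relaxase is thought to nick at the element's oriT to start single-strand transfer, so this segment plausibly supplies the transfer origin region or homology, although the record does not annotate an oriT explicitly. Downstream, a T7 promoter drives GFPmut2, a rapidly maturing green fluorescent protein. According to the catalogue entry, GFP expression is IPTG-inducible. Because no T7 RNA polymerase or lac repressor is annotated on the plasmid, those components are presumably supplied by the host strain.

Two Gram-positive selection markers follow: tet(M), a ribosome-protection tetracycline-resistance gene of enterococcal origin, and the pC194-type cat gene from Staphylococcus aureus for chloramphenicol resistance. A small cop fragment lies next to cat and probably came along from pC194. The rrnB T1/T2 and lambda t0 terminators insulate the cassette from the backbone. The construct functions as a fluorescent reporter cargo for tracking miniICE transfer and T7-driven expression.
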