Addgene plasmid #133920: pJAB988
Purpose: miniICE-tet(M)cat(PC194)_PT7-GFP; used to integrate into JAB1000 B. subtilis XPORT strain with IPTG-inducible GFP under T7 promoter
Depositing lab: Christopher Voigt. Depositing organization: Massachusetts Institute of Technology. Publication: Engineered integrative and conjugative elements for efficient and inducible DNA transfer to undomesticated bacteria. Brophy JAN, Triassi AJ, Adams BL, Renberg RL, Stratis-Cullum DN, Grossman AD, Voigt CA. Nat Microbiol. 2018 Sep;3(9):1043-1053. doi: 10.1038/s41564-018-0216-5. Epub 2018 Aug 20. PubMed 30127494.
Backbone
  Vector backbone: ColE1 origin
  Total vector size (bp): 8143
  Vector type: Bacterial Expression, Synthetic Biology
Growth in bacteria
  Bacterial resistance: Ampicillin, 100 μg/mL
  Growth temperature: 37°C
  Growth strain: DH5alpha
  Copy number: High Copy
Gene/Insert
  Gene/Insert name: miniICE-tet(M)cat(PC194)_PT7-GFP
  Species: Synthetic
  Insert size (bp): 6200
  Promoter: T7 promoter
  Cloning method: Gibson Cloning
  Sequencing primers: 5′ cgctatgcagatcattaataactatgtaaggttcg; 3′ CACTTACTTTAGTTTTATGGAAATGAAAGATCATATCATATATAATCTAG
Terms and licenses: Academic/Nonprofit Terms; Industry Terms: Not Available to Industry
How to cite: pJAB988 was a gift from Christopher Voigt (Addgene plasmid # 133920 ; http://n2t.net/addgene:133920 ; RRID:Addgene_133920)
